>Addgene plasmid #131687 | pLVX.TRE3G.AdProt | addgene full sequence | sequence record 263361 | Addgene NGS Result
TGGAAGGGCTAATTCACTCCCAAAGAAGACAAGATATCCTTGATCTGTGGATCTACCACACACAAGGCTA
CTTCCCTGATTAGCAGAACTACACACCAGGGCCAGGGGTCAGATATCCACTGACCTTTGGATGGTGCTAC
AAGCTAGTACCAGTTGAGCCAGATAAGGTAGAAGAGGCCAATAAAGGAGAGAACACCAGCTTGTTACACC
CTGTGAGCCTGCATGGGATGGATGACCCGGAGAGAGAAGTGTTAGAGTGGAGGTTTGACAGCCGCCTAGC
ATTTCATCACGTGGCCCGAGAGCTGCATCCGGAGTACTTCAAGAACTGCTGATATCGAGCTTGCTACAAG
GGACTTTCCGCTGGGGACTTTCCAGGGAGGCGTGGCCTGGGCGGGACTGGGGAGTGGCGAGCCCTCAGAT
CCTGCATATAAGCAGCTGCTTTTTGCCTGTACTGGGTCTCTCTGGTTAGACCAGATCTGAGCCTGGGAGC
TCTCTGGCTAACTAGGGAACCCACTGCTTAAGCCTCAATAAAGCTTGCCTTGAGTGCTTCAAGTAGTGTG
TGCCCGTCTGTTGTGTGACTCTGGTAACTAGAGATCCCTCAGACCCTTTTAGTCAGTGTGGAAAATCTCT
AGCAGTGGCGCCCGAACAGGGACTTGAAAGCGAAAGGGAAACCAGAGGAGCTCTCTCGACGCAGGACTCG
GCTTGCTGAAGCGCGCACGGCAAGAGGCGAGGGGCGGCGACTGGTGAGTACGCCAAAAATTTTGACTAGC
GGAGGCTAGAAGGAGAGAGATGGGTGCGAGAGCGTCAGTATTAAGCGGGGGAGAATTAGATCGCGATGGG
AAAAAATTCGGTTAAGGCCAGGGGGAAAGAAAAAATATAAATTAAAACATATAGTATGGGCAAGCAGGGA
GCTAGAACGATTCGCAGTTAATCCTGGCCTGTTAGAAACATCAGAAGGCTGTAGACAAATACTGGGACAG
CTACAACCATCCCTTCAGACAGGATCAGAAGAACTTAGATCATTATATAATACAGTAGCAACCCTCTATT
GTGTGCATCAAAGGATAGAGATAAAAGACACCAAGGAAGCTTTAGACAAGATAGAGGAAGAGCAAAACAA
AAGTAAGACCACCGCACAGCAAGCGGCCGGCCGCTGATCTTCAGACCTGGAGGAGGAGATATGAGGGACA
ATTGGAGAAGTGAATTATATAAATATAAAGTAGTAAAAATTGAACCATTAGGAGTAGCACCCACCAAGGC
AAAGAGAAGAGTGGTGCAGAGAGAAAAAAGAGCAGTGGGAATAGGAGCTTTGTTCCTTGGGTTCTTGGGA
GCAGCAGGAAGCACTATGGGCGCAGCGTCAATGACGCTGACGGTACAGGCCAGACAATTATTGTCTGGTA
TAGTGCAGCAGCAGAACAATTTGCTGAGGGCTATTGAGGCGCAACAGCATCTGTTGCAACTCACAGTCTG
GGGCATCAAGCAGCTCCAGGCAAGAATCCTGGCTGTGGAAAGATACCTAAAGGATCAACAGCTCCTGGGG
ATTTGGGGTTGCTCTGGAAAACTCATTTGCACCACTGCTGTGCCTTGGAATGCTAGTTGGAGTAATAAAT
CTCTGGAACAGATTTGGAATCACACGACCTGGATGGAGTGGGACAGAGAAATTAACAATTACACAAGCTT
AATACACTCCTTAATTGAAGAATCGCAAAACCAGCAAGAAAAGAATGAACAAGAATTATTGGAATTAGAT
AAATGGGCAAGTTTGTGGAATTGGTTTAACATAACAAATTGGCTGTGGTATATAAAATTATTCATAATGA
TAGTAGGAGGCTTGGTAGGTTTAAGAATAGTTTTTGCTGTACTTTCTATAGTGAATAGAGTTAGGCAGGG
ATATTCACCATTATCGTTTCAGACCCACCTCCCAACCCCGAGGGGACCCGACAGGCCCGAAGGAATAGAA
GAAGAAGGTGGAGAGAGAGACAGAGACAGATCCATTCGATTAGTGAACGGATCTCGACGGTATCGCCTTT
AAAAGAAAAGGGGGGATTGGGGGGTACAGTGCAGGGGAAAGAATAGTAGACATAATAGCAACAGACATAC
AAACTAAAGAATTACAAAAACAAATTACAAAAATTCAAAATTTTCGGGTTTATTACAGGGACAGCAGAGA
TCCAGTTTATCGATGAGGCCCTTTCGTCTTCACTCGAGTTTACTCCCTATCAGTGATAGAGAACGTATGA
AGAGTTTACTCCCTATCAGTGATAGAGAACGTATGCAGACTTTACTCCCTATCAGTGATAGAGAACGTAT
AAGGAGTTTACTCCCTATCAGTGATAGAGAACGTATGACCAGTTTACTCCCTATCAGTGATAGAGAACGT
ATCTACAGTTTACTCCCTATCAGTGATAGAGAACGTATATCCAGTTTACTCCCTATCAGTGATAGAGAAC
GTATGTCGAGGTAGGCGTGTACGGTGGGCGCCTATAAAAGCAGAGCTCGTTTAGTGAACCGTCAGATCGC
CTGGAGCAATTCCACAACACTTTTGTCTTATACTTGGATCCGCACTCTCTTCCGCATCGCTGTCTGCGAG
GGCCAGCTGTTGGGCTCGCGGTTGAGGACAAACTCTTCGCGGTCTTTCCAGTACTCTTGGATCGGAAACC
CGTCGGCCTCCGAACAGGTACTCCGCCGCCGAGGGACCTGAGCGAGTCCGCATCGACCGGATCGGAAAAC
CTCTCGAGAAAGGCGTCTAACCAGTCACAGTCGCAATGGGCTCCAGTGAGCAGGAACTGAAAGCCATTGT
CAAAGATCTTGGTTGTGGGCCATATTTTTTGGGCACCTATGACAAGCGCTTTCCAGGCTTTGTTTCTCCA
CACAAGCTCGCCTGCGCCATAGTCAATACGGCCGGTCGCGAGACTGGGGGCGTACACTGGATGGCCTTTG
CCTGGAACCCGCACTCAAAAACATGCTACCTCTTTGAGCCCTTTGGCTTTTCTGACCAGCGACTCAAGCA
GGTTTACCAGTTTGAGTACGAGTCACTCCTGCGCCGTAGCGCCATTGCTTCTTCCCCCGACCGCTGTATA
ACGCTGGAAAAGTCCACCCAAAGCGTACAGGGGCCCAACTCGGCCGCCTGTGGACTATTCTGCTGCATGT
TTCTCCACGCCTTTGCCAACTGGCCCCAAACTCCCATGGATCACAACCCCACCATGAACCTTATTACCGG
GGTACCCAACTCCATGCTCAACAGTCCCCAGGTACAGCCCACCCTGCGTCGCAACCAGGAACAGCTCTAC
AGCTTCCTGGAGCGCCACTCGCCCTACTTCCGCAGCCACAGTGCGCAGATTAGGAGCGCCACTTCTTTTT
GTCACTTGAAAAACATGTAAGCGCCGGCTCTAGATCGCGAACGCGTGAATTCTACCGGGTAGGGGAGGCG
CTTTTCCCAAGGCAGTCTGGAGCATGCGCTTTAGCAGCCCCGCTGGGCACTTGGCGCTACACAAGTGGCC
TCTGGCCTCGCACACATTCCACATCCACCGGTAGGCGCCAACCGGCTCCGTTCTTTGGTGGCCCCTTCGC
GCCACCTTCTACTCCTCCCCTAGTCAGGAAGTTCCCCCCCGCCCCGCAGCTCGCGTCGTGCAGGACGTGA
CAAATGGAAGTAGCACGTCTCACTAGTCTCGTGCAGATGGACAGCACCGCTGAGCAATGGAAGCGGGTAG
GCCTTTGGGGCAGCGGCCAATAGCAGCTTTGCTCCTTCGCTTTCTGGGCTCAGAGGCTGGGAAGGGGTGG
GTCCGGGGGCGGGCTCAGGGGCGGGCTCAGGGGCGGGGCGGGCGCCCGAAGGTCCTCCGGAGGCCCGGCA
TTCTGCACGCTTCAAAAGCGCACGTCTGCCGCGCTGTTCTCCTCTTCCTCATCTCCGGGCCTTTCGACCT
GCAGCCCAAGCTTACCATGACCGAGTACAAGCCCACGGTGCGCCTCGCCACCCGCGACGACGTCCCCAGG
GCCGTACGCACCCTCGCCGCCGCGTTCGCCGACTACCCCGCCACGCGCCACACCGTCGATCCGGACCGCC
ACATCGAGCGGGTCACCGAGCTGCAAGAACTCTTCCTCACGCGCGTCGGGCTCGACATCGGCAAGGTGTG
GGTCGCGGACGACGGCGCCGCGGTGGCGGTCTGGACCACGCCGGAGAGCGTCGAAGCGGGGGCGGTGTTC
GCCGAGATCGGCCCGCGCATGGCCGAGTTGAGCGGTTCCCGGCTGGCCGCGCAGCAACAGATGGAAGGCC
TCCTGGCGCCGCACCGGCCCAAGGAGCCCGCGTGGTTCCTGGCCACCGTCGGCGTCTCGCCCGACCACCA
GGGCAAGGGTCTGGGCAGCGCCGTCGTGCTCCCCGGAGTGGAGGCGGCCGAGCGCGCCGGGGTGCCCGCC
TTCCTGGAGACCTCCGCGCCCCGCAACCTCCCCTTCTACGAGCGGCTCGGCTTCACCGTCACCGCCGACG
TCGAGGTGCCCGAAGGACCGCGCACCTGGTGCATGACCCGCAAGCCCGGTGCCTGACGGGCGCGTCTGGA
ACAATCAACCTCTGGATTACAAAATTTGTGAAAGATTGACTGGTATTCTTAACTATGTTGCTCCTTTTAC
GCTATGTGGATACGCTGCTTTAATGCCTTTGTATCATGCTATTGCTTCCCGTATGGCTTTCATTTTCTCC
TCCTTGTATAAATCCTGGTTGCTGTCTCTTTATGAGGAGTTGTGGCCCGTTGTCAGGCAACGTGGCGTGG
TGTGCACTGTGTTTGCTGACGCAACCCCCACTGGTTGGGGCATTGCCACCACCTGTCAGCTCCTTTCCGG
GACTTTCGCTTTCCCCCTCCCTATTGCCACGGCGGAACTCATCGCCGCCTGCCTTGCCCGCTGCTGGACA
GGGGCTCGGCTGTTGGGCACTGACAATTCCGTGGTGTTGTCGGGGAAGCTGACGTCCTTTCCATGGCTGC
TCGCCTGTGTTGCCACCTGGATTCTGCGCGGGACGTCCTTCTGCTACGTCCCTTCGGCCCTCAATCCAGC
GGACCTTCCTTCCCGCGGCCTGCTGCCGGCTCTGCGGCCTCTTCCGCGTCTTCGCCTTCGCCCTCAGACG
AGTCGGATCTCCCTTTGGGCCGCCTCCCCGCCTGGAATTAATTCTGCAGTCGAGACCTAGAAAAACATGG
AGCAATCACAAGTAGCAATACAGCAGCTACCAATGCTGATTGTGCCTGGCTAGAAGCACAAGAGGAGGAG
GAGGTGGGTTTTCCAGTCACACCTCAGGTACCTTTAAGACCAATGACTTACAAGGCAGCTGTAGATCTTA
GCCACTTTTTAAAAGAAAAGAGGGGACTGGAAGGGCTAATTCACTCCCAACGAAGACAAGATATCCTTGA
TCTGTGGATCTACCACACACAAGGCTACTTCCCTGATTAGCAGAACTACACACCAGGGCCAGGGGTCAGA
TATCCACTGACCTTTGGATGGTGCTACAAGCTAGTACCAGTTGAGCCAGATAAGGTAGAAGAGGCCAATA
AAGGAGAGAACACCAGCTTGTTACACCCTGTGAGCCTGCATGGGATGGATGACCCGGAGAGAGAAGTGTT
AGAGTGGAGGTTTGACAGCCGCCTAGCATTTCATCACGTGGCCCGAGAGCTGCATCCGGAGTACTTCAAG
AACTGCTGATATCGAGCTTGCTACAAGGGACTTTCCGCTGGGGACTTTCCAGGGAGGCGTGGCCTGGGCG
GGACTGGGGAGTGGCGAGCCCTCAGATCCTGCATATAAGCAGCTGCTTTTTGCCTGTACTGGGTCTCTCT
GGTTAGACCAGATCTGAGCCTGGGAGCTCTCTGGCTAACTAGGGAACCCACTGCTTAAGCCTCAATAAAG
CTTGCCTTGAGTGCTTCAAGTAGTGTGTGCCCGTCTGTTGTGTGACTCTGGTAACTAGAGATCCCTCAGA
CCCTTTTAGTCAGTGTGGAAAATCTCTAGCAGTAGTAGTTCATGTCATCTTATTATTCAGTATTTATAAC
TTGCAAAGAAATGAATATCAGAGAGTGAGAGGCCTTGACATTGCTAGCGTTTACCGTCGACCTCTAGCTA
GAGCTTGGCGTAATCATGGTCATAGCTGTTTCCTGTGTGAAATTGTTATCCGCTCACAATTCCACACAAC
ATACGAGCCGGAAGCATAAAGTGTAAAGCCTGGGGTGCCTAATGAGTGAGCTAACTCACATTAATTGCGT
TGCGCTCACTGCCCGCTTTCCAGTCGGGAAACCTGTCGTGCCAGCTGCATTAATGAATCGGCCAACGCGC
GGGGAGAGGCGGTTTGCGTATTGGGCGCTCTTCCGCTTCCTCGCTCACTGACTCGCTGCGCTCGGTCGTT
CGGCTGCGGCGAGCGGTATCAGCTCACTCAAAGGCGGTAATACGGTTATCCACAGAATCAGGGGATAACG
CAGGAAAGAACATGTGAGCAAAAGGCCAGCAAAAGGCCAGGAACCGTAAAAAGGCCGCGTTGCTGGCGTT
TTTCCATAGGCTCCGCCCCCCTGACGAGCATCACAAAAATCGACGCTCAAGTCAGAGGTGGCGAAACCCG
ACAGGACTATAAAGATACCAGGCGTTTCCCCCTGGAAGCTCCCTCGTGCGCTCTCCTGTTCCGACCCTGC
CGCTTACCGGATACCTGTCCGCCTTTCTCCCTTCGGGAAGCGTGGCGCTTTCTCATAGCTCACGCTGTAG
GTATCTCAGTTCGGTGTAGGTCGTTCGCTCCAAGCTGGGCTGTGTGCACGAACCCCCCGTTCAGCCCGAC
CGCTGCGCCTTATCCGGTAACTATCGTCTTGAGTCCAACCCGGTAAGACACGACTTATCGCCACTGGCAG
CAGCCACTGGTAACAGGATTAGCAGAGCGAGGTATGTAGGCGGTGCTACAGAGTTCTTGAAGTGGTGGCC
TAACTACGGCTACACTAGAAGAACAGTATTTGGTATCTGCGCTCTGCTGAAGCCAGTTACCTTCGGAAAA
AGAGTTGGTAGCTCTTGATCCGGCAAACAAACCACCGCTGGTAGCGGTGGTTTTTTTGTTTGCAAGCAGC
AGATTACGCGCAGAAAAAAAGGATCTCAAGAAGATCCTTTGATCTTTTCTACGGGGTCTGACGCTCAGTG
GAACGAAAACTCACGTTAAGGGATTTTGGTCATGAGATTATCAAAAAGGATCTTCACCTAGATCCTTTTA
AATTAAAAATGAAGTTTTAAATCAATCTAAAGTATATATGAGTAAACTTGGTCTGACAGTTACCAATGCT
TAATCAGTGAGGCACCTATCTCAGCGATCTGTCTATTTCGTTCATCCATAGTTGCCTGACTCCCCGTCGT
GTAGATAACTACGATACGGGAGGGCTTACCATCTGGCCCCAGTGCTGCAATGATACCGCGAGACCCACGC
TCACCGGCTCCAGATTTATCAGCAATAAACCAGCCAGCCGGAAGGGCCGAGCGCAGAAGTGGTCCTGCAA
CTTTATCCGCCTCCATCCAGTCTATTAATTGTTGCCGGGAAGCTAGAGTAAGTAGTTCGCCAGTTAATAG
TTTGCGCAACGTTGTTGCCATTGCTACAGGCATCGTGGTGTCACGCTCGTCGTTTGGTATGGCTTCATTC
AGCTCCGGTTCCCAACGATCAAGGCGAGTTACATGATCCCCCATGTTGTGCAAAAAAGCGGTTAGCTCCT
TCGGTCCTCCGATCGTTGTCAGAAGTAAGTTGGCCGCAGTGTTATCACTCATGGTTATGGCAGCACTGCA
TAATTCTCTTACTGTCATGCCATCCGTAAGATGCTTTTCTGTGACTGGTGAGTACTCAACCAAGTCATTC
TGAGAATAGTGTATGCGGCGACCGAGTTGCTCTTGCCCGGCGTCAATACGGGATAATACCGCGCCACATA
GCAGAACTTTAAAAGTGCTCATCATTGGAAAACGTTCTTCGGGGCGAAAACTCTCAAGGATCTTACCGCT
GTTGAGATCCAGTTCGATGTAACCCACTCGTGCACCCAACTGATCTTCAGCATCTTTTACTTTCACCAGC
GTTTCTGGGTGAGCAAAAACAGGAAGGCAAAATGCCGCAAAAAAGGGAATAAGGGCGACACGGAAATGTT
GAATACTCATACTCTTCCTTTTTCAATATTATTGAAGCATTTATCAGGGTTATTGTCTCATGAGCGGATA
CATATTTGAATGTATTTAGAAAAATAAACAAATAGGGGTTCCGCGCACATTTCCCCGAAAAGTGCCACCT
GACGTCGACGGATCGGGAGATCAACTTGTTTATTGCAGCTTATAATGGTTACAAATAAAGCAATAGCATC
ACAAATTTCACAAATAAAGCATTTTTTTCACTGCATTCTAGTTGTGGTTTGTCCAAACTCATCAATGTAT
CTTATCATGTCTGGATCAACTGGATAACTCAAGCTAACCAAAATCATCCCAAACTTCCCACCCCATACCC
TATTACCACTGCCAATTACCTGTGGTTTCATTTACTCTAAACCTGTGATTCCTCTGAATTATTTTCATTT
TAAAGAAATTGTATTTGTTAAATATGTACTACAAACTTAGTAGT
Features (pLannotate 1.2.2; 24 found; start..end, strand, type, name):
    377..634     +  LTR            5' LTR (truncated): truncated 5' long terminal repeat (LTR) from HIV-1
    681..806     +  misc_feature   HIV-1 Ψ: packaging signal of human immunodeficiency virus type 1
    790..1128    +  CDS            HIV-1 gag (fragment): gag protein from human immunodeficiency virus 1; gag
   1303..1536    +  misc_feature   RRE: The Rev response element (RRE) of HIV-1 allows for Rev-dependent mRNA export from the nucleus to the cytoplasm.
   1913..2013    +  CDS            Rev (fragment): human immunodeficiency virus 1 (HIV-1) Rev protein; rev; enhances nuclear export of unspliced and incompletely spliced viral mRNAs
   2028..2143    +  misc_feature   cPPT/CTS: central polypurine tract and central termination sequence of HIV-1 (lacking the first T)
   2206..2555    +  promoter       TRE3GV promoter: 3rd-generation Tet-responsive promoter that can be activated by binding of Tet-On® 3G, optimized for retroviral and lentiviral vectors
   2604..2642    +  misc_feature   Ad SA (fragment): adenovirus major late transcript splice acceptor (Friedrich and Soriano, 1991)
   2667..2765    -  CDS            PTP (fragment): TERM_ADE02 - Experimental evidence at protein level: Swiss-Prot protein existence level 1. Protein covalently bound to the viral DNA that acts as a primer for viral genomic replication by DNA strand displacement. Assembles on the viral origin of replication in an initiation complex with viral polymerase, DBP, host NFIA and host POU2F1/OCT1. During initiation, the polymerase covalently couples the first dCTP with Ser- 580 of pTP. The terminal protein stimulates the template activity over 20 fold compared to protein-free templates. Neo-synthesized viral genomes are linked to two preterminal prot
   2766..3377    +  CDS            L3: PRO_ADE05 - Experimental evidence at transcript level: Swiss-Prot protein existence level 2. Cleaves viral precursor proteins (pTP, pIIIa, pVI, pVII, pVIII, and pX) inside newly assembled particles giving rise to mature virions. Protease complexed to its cofactor slides along the viral DNA to specifically locate and cleave the viral precursors. Mature virions have a weakened organization compared to the unmature virions, thereby facilitating subsequent uncoating. Without maturation, the particle lacks infectivity and is unable to uncoat. Late in adenovirus infection, in the cytoplasm, may part
   3417..3916    +  promoter       PGK promoter: mouse phosphoglycerate kinase 1 promoter
   3937..4536    +  CDS            PuroR: puromycin N-acetyltransferase; pac from Streptomyces alboniger; confers resistance to puromycin
   4553..5141    +  misc_feature   WPRE: woodchuck hepatitis virus posttranscriptional regulatory element
   5158..5676    +  CDS            nef (fragment): NEF_HV1BR - Experimental evidence at protein level: Swiss-Prot protein existence level 1. Extracellular Nef protein targets CD4(+) T-lymphocytes for apoptosis by interacting with CXCR4 surface receptors (PubMed:14990729). From Human immunodeficiency virus type 1 group M subtype B (isolate BRU/LAI) (HIV-1).
   5724..5981    +  LTR            5' LTR (truncated): truncated 5' long terminal repeat (LTR) from HIV-1
   6133..6149    -  protein_bind   lac operator: The lac repressor binds to the lac operator to inhibit transcription in E. coli. This inhibition can be relieved by adding lactose or isopropyl-β-D-thiogalactopyranoside (IPTG). lac repressor encoded by lacI
   6157..6187    -  promoter       lac promoter: promoter for the E. coli lac operon
   6202..6223    -  protein_bind   CAP binding site: CAP binding activates transcription in the presence of cAMP. E. coli catabolite activator protein
   6236..6328    -  CDS            lacI (fragment): lac repressor; lacI; The lac repressor binds to the lac operator to inhibit transcription in E. coli. This inhibition can be relieved by adding lactose or isopropyl-β-D-thiogalactopyranoside (IPTG).
   6511..7099    -  rep_origin     ori: high-copy-number ColE1/pMB1/pBR322/pUC origin of replication
   7270..8130    -  CDS            AmpR: β-lactamase; bla; confers resistance to ampicillin, carbenicillin, and related antibiotics
   8131..8235    -  promoter       AmpR promoter: bla
   8283..8417    +  polyA_signal   SV40 poly(A) signal: SV40 polyadenylation signal
   8584..329     +  CDS            nef (fragment) (across the origin): NEF_HV1BR - Experimental evidence at protein level: Swiss-Prot protein existence level 1. Extracellular Nef protein targets CD4(+) T-lymphocytes for apoptosis by interacting with CXCR4 surface receptors (PubMed:14990729). From Human immunodeficiency virus type 1 group M subtype B (isolate BRU/LAI) (HIV-1).
