[The description below was written by a language model from this plasmid's Addgene catalogue record and pLannotate feature annotations shown in this document.]
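Description:
pLVX.TRE3G.AdProt is an HIV-1-based lentiviral transfer plasmid built on the commercial pLVX.TRE3G backbone, designed to place the adenovirus type 5 protease (adenain, the L3-encoded maturation protease) under tetracycline-system control in mammalian cells. In bacteria it is maintained through a high-copy ColE1/pUC-type origin and an ampicillin resistance gene. The catalogue lists a total size of 8,632 bp, while the annotated sequencing result is 8,584 nt, a small discrepancy the record does not explain.

Between the HIV-1 LTRs lie the standard elements needed for vector production and transduction: the Ψ packaging signal with an adjoining gag fragment, the Rev response element for Rev-dependent nuclear export of the genomic RNA, and the cPPT/CTS, which aids nuclear import of the reverse-transcribed genome. The payload follows. A TRE3GV promoter, a third-generation Tet-responsive promoter optimised for retroviral and lentiviral contexts, drives the protease coding sequence. The insert, cloned between BamHI and EcoRI, also carries short adenoviral flanking sequence annotated as a major late splice acceptor fragment and an antisense preterminal protein fragment. Downstream, a mouse PGK promoter expresses puromycin N-acetyltransferase for selection of transduced cells, and a WPRE enhances transcript stability and expression.

Because TRE3GV is essentially silent without a bound transactivator, protease output depends on tTA activity supplied in trans. The associated work concerns directed evolution in human cells, which is consistent with coupling transactivator function to production of a protease that adenovirus requires to form infectious, mature virions.
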