Addgene plasmid #131687: pLVX.TRE3G.AdProt
Purpose: A lentiviral vector for tTA-regulated expression of the adenovirus protease using the tetracycline transactivator transcription factor.
Depositing lab: Matthew D. Shoulders. Depositing organization: Massachusetts Institute of Technology. Publication: An Adaptable Platform for Directed Evolution in Human Cells. Berman CM, Papa LJ 3rd, Hendel SJ, Moore CL, Suen PH, Weickhardt AF, Doan ND, Kumar CM, Uil TG, Butty VL, Hoeben RC, Shoulders MD. J Am Chem Soc. 2018 Dec 26;140(51):18093-18103. doi: 10.1021/jacs.8b10937. Epub 2018 Dec 14. PubMed 30427676.
Backbone
  Vector backbone: pLVX.TRE3G
  Backbone manufacturer: Takara Bio
  Backbone size w/o insert (bp): 7781
  Total vector size (bp): 8632
  Vector type: Lentiviral
  Selectable markers: Puromycin
Growth in bacteria
  Bacterial resistance: Ampicillin, 100 μg/mL
  Growth temperature: 30°C
  Growth strain: Stbl3
  Copy number: High Copy
Gene/Insert
  Gene/Insert name: Adenovirus Protease (alt name: adenain)
  Species: Adenovirus type 5
  Insert size (bp): 851
  Promoter: TRE3GV
  Cloning method: Restriction Enzyme; 5′ cloning site BamHI (not destroyed); 3′ cloning site EcoRI (not destroyed)
  Sequencing primers: 5′ ATCGATGAGGCCCTTTC; 3′ ggtaagcttgggctgcagg
Terms and licenses: Academic/Nonprofit Terms; Industry Terms: Not Available to Industry
How to cite: pLVX.TRE3G.AdProt was a gift from Matthew D. Shoulders (Addgene plasmid # 131687 ; http://n2t.net/addgene:131687 ; RRID:Addgene_131687)
